>Addgene plasmid #223668 | GfaABC1D-DIO-mNeonGreen-mScarlet-l-WPRE | addgene full sequence | sequence record 442756 | Addgene NGS Result
GTTCCTGGCCTTTTGCTGGCCTTTTGCTCACATGTTCTTTCCTGCGTTATCCCCTGATTCTGTGGATAAC
CGTATTACCGCCTTTGAGTGAGCTGATACCGCTCGCCGCAGCCGAACGACCGAGCGCAGCGAGTCAGTGA
GCGAGGAAGCGGAAGAGCGCCCAATACGCAAACCGCCTCTCCCCGCGCGTTGGCCGATTCATTAATGCAG
CTGGCACGACAGGTTTCCCGACTGGAAAGCGGGCAGTGAGCGCAACGCAATTAATGTGAGTTAGCTCACT
CATTAGGCACCCCAGGCTTTACACTTTATGCTTCCGGCTCGTATGTTGTGTGGAATTGTGAGCGGATAAC
AATTTCACACAGGAAACAGCTATGACCATGATTACGCCAGATTTAATTAAGGCCTTAATTAGGCTGCGCG
CTCGCTCGCTCACTGAGGCCGCCCGGGCAAAGCCCGGGCGTCGGGCGACCTTTGGTCGCCCGGCCTCAGT
GAGCGAGCGAGCGCGCAGAGAGGGAGTGGCCAACTCCATCACTAGGGGTTCCTTGTAGTTAATGATTAAC
CCGCCATGCTACTTATCTACGTAGCCATGCTCTAGGAAGATCTAACATATCCTGGTGTGGAGTAGGGGAC
GCTGCTCTGACAGAGGCTCGGGGGCCTGAGCTGGCTCTGTGAGCTGGGGAGGAGGCAGACAGCCAGGCCT
TGTCTGCAAGCAGACCTGGCAGCATTGGGCTGGCCGCCCCCCAGGGCCTCCTCTTCATGCCCAGTGAATG
ACTCACCTTGGCACAGACACAATGTTCGGGGTGGGCACAGTGCCTGCTTCCCGCCGCACCCCAGCCCCCC
TCAAATGCCTTCCGAGAAGCCCATTGAGCAGGGGGCTTGCATTGCACCCCAGCCTGACAGCCTGGCATCT
TGGGATAAAAGCAGCACAGCCCCCTAGGGGCTGCCCTTGCTGTGTGGCGCCACCGGCGGTGGAGAACAAG
GCTCTATTCAGCCTGTGCCCAGGAAAGGGGATCAGGGGATGCCCAGGCATGGACAGTGGGTGGCAGGGGG
GGAGAGGAGGGCTGTCTGCTTCCCAGAAGTCCAAGGACACAAATGGGTGAGGGGAGAGCTCTCCCCATAG
CTGGGCTGCGGCCCAACCCCACCCCCTCAGGCTATGCCAGGGGGTGTTGCCAGGGGCACCCGGGCATCGC
CAGTCTAGCCCACTCCTTCATAAAGCCCTCGCATCCCAGGAGCGAGCAGAGCCAGAGCAGGTTGGAGAGG
AGACGCATCACCTCCGCTGCTCGCAAGCTTTATTGCGGTAGTTTATCACAGTTAAATTGCTAACGCAGTC
AGTGCTTCTGACACAACAGTCTCGAACTTAAGCTGCAGAAGTTGGTCGTGAGGCACTGGGCAGGTAAGTA
TCAAGGTTACAAGACAGGTTTAAGGAGACCAATAGAAACTGGGCTTGTCGAGACAGAGAAGACTCTTGCG
TTTCTGATAGGCACCTATTGGTCTTACTGACATCCACTTTGCCTTTCTCTCCACAGGTGTCCACTCCCAG
TTCAATTACAGCTCTTAAGGCTAGAGTACTTAATACGACTCACTATAGGCTAGAGCCTCTGCTAACCATG
TTCATGCCTTCTTCTTTTTCCTACAGCTCCTGGGCAACGTGCTGGTTATTGTGCTGTCTCATCATTTTGG
CAAAGAATTGGATCCCCATAACTTCGTATAAAGTATCCTATACGAAGTTATATCAAAATAGGAAGACCAA
TGCTTCACCATCGACCCGAATTGCCAAGCATCACCATCGACCCATAACTTCGTATAATGTATGCTATACG
AAGTTATACTAGGGATCCCCCCTCGAGTTTTCACTTGTACAGCTCGTCCATGCCCATCACATCGGTAAAG
GCCTTTTGCCACTCCTTGAAGTTGAGCTCGGTCTTGGAGTGCTTGAGCTCCGTCTTACGGAACACGTACA
TCGGCTGGTTCTTCAGATAGTTAGCCGCCATTGGCTTGGCAAAGGTGTAGGTGGTCCGCGCAGTGCTCCG
GTAGCGCTTGCCATTTCCAGTGGTGTAACTCCACTTAAAGGTACTGATGATGGTTTTGTCGTTGGGGTAA
GTCTTCTTCGACCTGCACCAGTCCGCAGCGGTCAGCGAGTTGGTCATCACAGGACCGTCAGCAGGGAAAC
CAGTCCCCTTCACCTGGGCCTCTCCTTTGATGTGGCTTCCCTCGTAGGTGTAGCGGTAGTTAACAGTAAG
GGAGGCACCATCTTCAAACTGCATTGTGCGATGGACTTGGTATCCGGAGCCATCTACCATGGCGGCCTGG
AAAGGCGACATCCCGTCAGGGTAGGGCAGGTACTGATGGAAGCCATACCCGATATGAGGGACCAGAATCC
AGGGGGAGAACTGGAGGTCACCCTTGGTGGACTTCAGGTTTAACTCCTCATAACCATCATTTGGATTGCC
GGTGCCCTGACCCACCATGTCAAAGTCCACACCGTTGATGGAGCCAAAGATGTGTAACTCATGTGTCGCT
GGGAGAGAGGCCATGTTATCCTCCTCGCCCTTGCTCACCATGGTGGCGGTACCGAATTCTAGTATAACTT
CGTATAGGATACTTTATACGAAGTTATCATTGGGATTCTTCCTATTTTGATCCAAGCATCACCATCGACC
CTCTAGTCCAGATCTCACCATCGACCCATAACTTCGTATAGCATACATTATACGAAGTTATGTCCCTCGA
AGAGGTTCGAATTCGATATCAAGCTTCTGCAGTCGACGCTAGCGGGCCCACTAGTACCGGTCGCCACCAT
GGTGAGCAAGGGCGAGGCAGTGATCAAGGAGTTCATGCGGTTCAAGGTGCACATGGAGGGCTCCATGAAC
GGCCACGAGTTCGAGATCGAGGGCGAGGGCGAGGGCCGCCCCTACGAGGGCACCCAGACCGCCAAGCTGA
AGGTGACCAAGGGTGGCCCCCTGCCCTTCTCCTGGGACATCCTGTCCCCTCAGTTCATGTACGGCTCCAG
GGCCTTCATCAAGCACCCCGCCGACATCCCCGACTACTATAAGCAGTCCTTCCCCGAGGGCTTCAAGTGG
GAGCGCGTGATGAACTTCGAGGACGGCGGCGCCGTGACCGTGACCCAGGACACCTCCCTGGAGGACGGCA
CCCTGATCTACAAGGTGAAGCTCCGCGGCACCAACTTCCCTCCTGACGGCCCCGTAATGCAGAAGAAGAC
AATGGGCTGGGAAGCGTCCACCGAGCGGTTGTACCCCGAGGACGGCGTGCTGAAGGGCGACATTAAGATG
GCCCTGCGCCTGAAGGACGGCGGCCGCTACCTGGCGGACTTCAAGACCACCTACAAGGCCAAGAAGCCCG
TGCAGATGCCCGGCGCCTACAACGTCGACCGCAAGTTGGACATCACCTCCCACAACGAGGACTACACCGT
GGTGGAACAGTACGAACGCTCCGAGGGCCGCCACTCCACCGGCGGCATGGACGAGCTGTACAAGTAAAGC
GGCCGCGACTCTAGATCATAATCAGCCATACCACGCATAATCAACCTCTGGATTACAAAATTTGTGAAAG
ATTGACTGGTATTCTTAACTATGTTGCTCCTTTTACGCTATGTGGATACGCTGCTTTAATGCCTTTGTAT
CATGCTATTGCTTCCCGTATGGCTTTCATTTTCTCCTCCTTGTATAAATCCTGGTTGCTGTCTCTTTATG
AGGAGTTGTGGCCCGTTGTCAGGCAACGTGGCGTGGTGTGCACTGTGTTTGCTGACGCAACCCCCACTGG
TTGGGGCATTGCCACCACCTGTCAGCTCCTTTCCGGGACTTTCGCTTTCCCCCTCCCTATTGCCACGGCG
GAACTCATCGCCGCCTGCCTTGCCCGCTGCTGGACAGGGGCTCGGCTGTTGGGCACTGACAATTCCGTGG
TGTTGTCGGGGAAGCTGACGTCCTTTCCATGGCTGCTCGCCTGTGTTGCCACCTGGATTCTGCGCGGGAC
GTCCTTCTGCTACGTCCCTTCGGCCCTCAATCCAGCGGACCTTCCTTCCCGCGGCCTGCTGCCGGCTCTG
CGGCCTCTTCCGCGTCTTCGCCTTCGCCCTCAGACGAGTCGGATCTCCCTTTGGGCCGCCTCCCCGCATC
GGCCGGCCGCTTCGAGCAGACATGATAAGATACATTGATGAGTTTGGACAAACCACAACTAGAATGCAGT
GAAAAAAATGCTTTATTTGTGAAATTTGTGATGCTATTGCTTTATTTGTAACCATTATAAGCTGCAATAA
ACAAGTTAACAACAACAATTGCATTCATTTTATGTTTCAGGTTCAGGGGGAGATGTGGGAGGTTTTTTAA
AGCAAGTAAAACCTCTACAAATGTGGTAAAATCGATAAGGATCTTCCTAGAGCATGGCTACGTAGATAAG
TAGCATGGCGGGTTAATCATTAACTACAAGGAACCCCTAGTGATGGAGTTGGCCACTCCCTCTCTGCGCG
CTCGCTCGCTCACTGAGGCCGGGCGACCAAAGGTCGCCCGACGCCCGGGCTTTGCCCGGGCGGCCTCAGT
GAGCGAGCGAGCGCGCAGCCTTAATTAACCTAATTCACTGGCCGTCGTTTTACAACGTCGTGACTGGGAA
AACCCTGGCGTTACCCAACTTAATCGCCTTGCAGCACATCCCCCTTTCGCCAGCTGGCGTAATAGCGAAG
AGGCCCGCACCGATCGCCCTTCCCAACAGTTGCGCAGCCTGAATGGCGAATGGG
[124 nt withheld, positions 4745-4868]
C
[91 nt withheld, positions 4870-4960]
A
[49 nt withheld, positions 4962-5010]
CCTTTGACGTTGGAGTCCACGTTCTTT
[37 nt withheld, positions 5038-5074]
ACCCTATCTCGGTCTATTCTTTTGATTTATAAGGGATTTTGCCGATTTCGGCCTATTGGTTAAAAAATGA
GCTGATTTAACAAAAATTTAACGCGAATTTTAACAAAATATTAACGCTTACAATTTAGGTGGCACTTTTC
GGGGAAATGTGCGCGGAACCCCTATTTGTTTATTTTTCTAAATACATTCAAATATGTATCCGCTCATGAG
ACAATAACCCTGATAAATGCTTCAATAATATTGAAAAAGGAAGAGTATGAGTATTCAACATTTCCGTGTC
GCCCTTATTCCCTTTTTTGCGGCATTTTGCCTTCCTGTTTTTGCTCACCCAGAAACGCTGGTGAAAGTAA
AAGATGCTGAAGATCAGTTGGGTGCACGAGTGGGTTACATCGAACTGGATCTCAACAGCGGTAAGATCCT
TGAGAGTTTTCGCCCCGAAGAACGTTTTCCAATGATGAGCACTTTTAAAGTTCTGCTATGTGGCGCGGTA
TTATCCCGTATTGACGCCGGGCAAGAGCAACTCGGTCGCCGCATACACTATTCTCAGAATGACTTGGTTG
AGTACTCACCAGTCACAGAAAAGCATCTTACGGATGGCATGACAGTAAGAGAATTATGCAGTGCTGCCAT
AACCATGAGTGATAACACTGCGGCCAACTTACTTCTGACAACGATCGGAGGACCGAAGGAGCTAACCGCT
TTTTTGCACAACATGGGGGATCATGTAACTCGCCTTGATCGTTGGGAACCGGAGCTGAATGAAGCCATAC
CAAACGACGAGCGTGACACCACGATGCCTGTAGCAATGGCAACAACGTTGCGCAAACTATTAACTGGCGA
ACTACTTACTCTAGCTTCCCGGCAACAATTAATAGACTGGATGGAGGCGGATAAAGTTGCAGGACCACTT
CTGCGCTCGGCCCTTCCGGCTGGCTGGTTTATTGCTGATAAATCTGGAGCCGGTGAGCGTGGGTCTCGCG
GTATCATTGCAGCACTGGGGCCAGATGGTAAGCCCTCCCGTATCGTAGTTATCTACACGACGGGGAGTCA
GGCAACTATGGATGAACGAAATAGACAGATCGCTGAGATAGGTGCCTCACTGATTAAGCATTGGTAACTG
TCAGACCAAGTTTACTCATATATACTTTAGATTGATTTAAAACTTCATTTTTAATTTAAAAGGATCTAGG
TGAAGATCCTTTTTGATAATCTCATGACCAAAATCCCTTAACGTGAGTTTTCGTTCCACTGAGCGTCAGA
CCCCGTAGAAAAGATCAAAGGATCTTCTTGAGATCCTTTTTTTCTGCGCGTAATCTGCTGCTTGCAAACA
AAAAAACCACCGCTACCAGCGGTGGTTTGTTTGCCGGATCAAGAGCTACCAACTCTTTTTCCGAAGGTAA
CTGGCTTCAGCAGAGCGCAGATACCAAATACTGTTCTTCTAGTGTAGCCGTAGTTAGGCCACCACTTCAA
GAACTCTGTAGCACCGCCTACATACCTCGCTCTGCTAATCCTGTTACCAGTGGCTGCTGCCAGTGGCGAT
AAGTCGTGTCTTACCGGGTTGGACTCAAGACGATAGTTACCGGATAAGGCGCAGCGGTCGGGCTGAACGG
GGGGTTCGTGCACACAGCCCAGCTTGGAGCGAACGACCTACACCGAACTGAGATACCTACAGCGTGAGCT
ATGAGAAAGCGCCACGCTTCCCGAAGGGAGAAAGGCGGACAGGTATCCGGTAAGCGGCAGGGTCGGAACA
GGAGAGCGCACGAGGGAGCTTCCAGGGGGAAACGCCTGGTATCTTTATAGTCCTGTCGGGTTTCGCCACC
TCTGACTTGAGCGTCGATTTTTGTGATGCTCGTCAGGGGGGCGGAGCCTATGGAAAAACGCCAGCAACGC
GGCCTTTTTACG
Features (pLannotate 1.2.2; 26 found; start..end, strand, type, name):
     22..155     +  rep_origin     RSF ori (fragment): Plasmids containing the RSF 1030 origin of replication can be propagated in E. coli cells that contain additional plasmids with compatible origins.
    157..249     +  CDS            lacI (fragment): lac repressor; lacI; The lac repressor binds to the lac operator to inhibit transcription in E. coli. This inhibition can be relieved by adding lactose or isopropyl-β-D-thiogalactopyranoside (IPTG).
    262..283     +  protein_bind   CAP binding site: CAP binding activates transcription in the presence of cAMP. E. coli catabolite activator protein
    298..328     +  promoter       lac promoter: promoter for the E. coli lac operon
    336..352     +  protein_bind   lac operator: The lac repressor binds to the lac operator to inhibit transcription in E. coli. This inhibition can be relieved by adding lactose or isopropyl-β-D-thiogalactopyranoside (IPTG). lac repressor encoded by lacI
    413..543     -  repeat_region  AAV2 ITR (fragment): inverted terminal repeat of adeno-associated virus serotype 2 inverted
   1394..1526    +  intron         chimeric intron: chimera between introns from human β-globin and immunoglobulin heavy chain genes
   1571..1589    +  promoter       T7 promoter: promoter for bacteriophage T7 RNA polymerase
   1596..1636    +  intron         β-globin intron (fragment): intron from rabbit β-globin gene
   1634..1699    +  CDS            HBB (fragment): HBB_LEPEU - Experimental evidence at protein level: Swiss-Prot protein existence level 1. Involved in oxygen transport from the lung to the various peripheral tissues. From Lepus europaeus (European hare).
   1698..1731    -  protein_bind   lox2272: Cre-mediated recombination occurs in the 8-bp core sequence (GGATACTT). lox2272 sites are compatible with each other, but incompatible with loxP or loxN sites (Lee and Saito, 1988). Cre recombinase
   1794..1827    -  protein_bind   loxP: Cre-mediated recombination occurs in the 8-bp core sequence (GCATACAT). Cre recombinase
   1854..2561    -  CDS            mNeonGreen: mNeonGreen is a basic (constitutively fluorescent) green/yellow fluorescent protein published in 2013, derived from Branchiostoma lanceolatum. It is reported to be a very rapidly-maturing monomer with moderate acid sensitivity.
   2584..2617    +  protein_bind   lox2272: Cre-mediated recombination occurs in the 8-bp core sequence (GGATACTT). lox2272 sites are compatible with each other, but incompatible with loxP or loxN sites (Lee and Saito, 1988). Cre recombinase
   2688..2721    +  protein_bind   loxP: Cre-mediated recombination occurs in the 8-bp core sequence (GCATACAT). Cre recombinase
   2739..2756    +  misc_feature   MCS (fragment): pBluescript multiple cloning site
   2799..3494    +  CDS            mScarlet-I: mScarlet-I is a basic (constitutively fluorescent) red fluorescent protein published in 2016, derived from synthetic construct. It is reported to be a rapidly-maturing monomer with moderate acid sensitivity.
   3539..4127    +  misc_feature   WPRE: woodchuck hepatitis virus posttranscriptional regulatory element
   4156..4277    -  polyA_signal   SV40 poly(A) signal: SV40 polyadenylation signal
   4300..4368    -  CDS            large T antigen (fragment): large T antigen from SV40 (simian virus 40)
   4439..4569    +  repeat_region  AAV2 ITR (fragment): inverted terminal repeat of adeno-associated virus serotype 2 inverted
   4583..4740    +  CDS            lacZα (fragment): LacZα fragment of β-galactosidase; lacZ fragment
   4745..5173    +  rep_origin     f1 ori (sequence partly withheld): f1 bacteriophage origin of replication; arrow indicates direction of (+) strand synthesis
   5226..5330    +  promoter       AmpR promoter: bla
   5331..6191    +  CDS            AmpR: β-lactamase; bla; confers resistance to ampicillin, carbenicillin, and related antibiotics
   6362..6950    +  rep_origin     ori: high-copy-number ColE1/pMB1/pBR322/pUC origin of replication
