[The description below was written by a language model from this plasmid's Addgene catalogue record and pLannotate feature annotations shown in this document.]
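Description:
GfaABC1D-DIO-mNeonGreen-mScarlet-l-WPRE is an adeno-associated virus transfer plasmid built on a pAAV backbone for Cre-dependent fluorescent labelling of astrocytes. It is maintained in E. coli as a high-copy plasmid through a ColE1/pUC-type origin and selected with ampicillin (AmpR, β-lactamase). An f1 origin and remnants of lac/lacZα cloning-vector sequence also sit in the backbone. Two AAV2 inverted terminal repeats flank the expression cassette and define the segment that is packaged into recombinant AAV particles. The recommended recombination-deficient growth strain is consistent with the need to keep these repeats intact.

Expression is driven by GfaABC1D, a compact GFAP-derived promoter commonly used to restrict transgene expression to astrocytes. The annotation software did not label it, but it presumably occupies the unannotated stretch between the left ITR and a chimeric intron, which is followed by β-globin intron/exon fragments. Downstream, the mNeonGreen coding sequence lies in the antisense orientation, bracketed by oppositely oriented lox2272 and loxP pairs in the standard DIO (double-floxed inverted orientation) arrangement, so Cre recombination inverts it and locks it into the sense orientation. The mScarlet-I coding sequence follows in the forward orientation outside the lox sites. The feature table therefore suggests that only mNeonGreen is inverted by Cre, whereas the catalogue purpose describes Cre-dependent expression of both proteins. No 2A or IRES element is annotated between them, and the record does not state how the two reading frames are coupled. A WPRE boosts transcript stability and expression, and an SV40 polyadenylation signal terminates the cassette. The construct is intended for viral delivery to mark astrocytes in which Cre is active.
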