Addgene plasmid #223668: GfaABC1D-DIO-mNeonGreen-mScarlet-l-WPRE
Purpose: Cre-dependently expresses mNeonGreen, mScarlet-I in astrocytes
Depositing lab: Jun Nagai. Depositing organization: RIKEN Center for Brain Science. Publication: The astrocytic ensemble acts as a multiday trace to stabilize memory. Dewa KI, Kaseda K, Kuwahara A, Kubotera H, Yamasaki A, Awata N, Komori A, Holtz MA, Kasai A, Skibbe H, Takata N, Yokoyama T, Tsuda M, Numata G, Nakamura S, Takimoto E, Sakamoto M, Ito M, Masuda T, Nagai J. Nature. 2025 Oct 15. doi: 10.1038/s41586-025-09619-2. PubMed 41094146.
Backbone
  Vector backbone: pAAV
  Vector type: AAV, Cre/Lox
Growth in bacteria
  Bacterial resistance: Ampicillin, 100 μg/mL
  Growth temperature: 37°C
  Growth strain: NEB Stable
  Copy number: High Copy
Gene/Insert
  Gene/Insert name: mNeonGreen-mScarlet-l
  Species: Synthetic
  Promoter: GfaABC1D
  Cloning method: Restriction Enzyme; 5′ cloning site XhoI/NotI (unknown if destroyed); 3′ cloning site KpnI/AgeI (unknown if destroyed)
Terms and licenses: Academic/Nonprofit Terms; Industry Terms: Not Available to Industry
How to cite: GfaABC1D-DIO-mNeonGreen-mScarlet-l-WPRE was a gift from Jun Nagai (Addgene plasmid # 223668 ; http://n2t.net/addgene:223668 ; RRID:Addgene_223668)
